>Addgene plasmid #171809 | pCRISPaint-mScarlet-PuroR [M1G] | addgene full sequence | sequence record 337981 | Addgene NGS Result
AATAAAATATCTTTATTTTCATTACATCTGTGTGTTGGTTTTTTGTGTGAATCGATAGTACTAACATACG
CTCTCCATCAAAACAAAACGAAACAAAACAAACTAGCAAAATAGGCTGTCCCCAGTGCAAGTGCAGGTGC
CAGAACATTTCTCTTAATGATAGCTAGGATCGCTAGCGGGCCAGTACCCAAAAAGCGGGGGGTCTGGTGG
CAGTGGAGGGGGATCCGTGAGCAAGGGCGAGGCAGTGATCAAGGAGTTCATGCGGTTCAAGGTGCACATG
GAGGGCTCCATGAACGGCCACGAGTTCGAGATCGAGGGCGAGGGCGAGGGCCGCCCCTACGAGGGCACCC
AGACCGCCAAGCTGAAGGTGACCAAGGGTGGCCCCCTGCCCTTCTCCTGGGACATCCTGTCCCCTCAGTT
CATGTACGGCTCCAGGGCCTTCACCAAGCACCCCGCCGACATCCCCGACTACTATAAGCAGTCCTTCCCC
GAGGGCTTCAAGTGGGAGCGCGTGATGAACTTCGAGGACGGCGGCGCCGTGACCGTGACCCAGGACACCT
CCCTGGAGGACGGCACCCTGATCTACAAGGTGAAGCTCCGCGGCACCAACTTCCCTCCTGACGGCCCCGT
AATGCAGAAGAAGACAATGGGCTGGGAAGCGTCCACCGAGCGGTTGTACCCCGAGGACGGCGTGCTGAAG
GGCGACATTAAGATGGCCCTGCGCCTGAAGGACGGCGGCCGCTACCTGGCGGACTTCAAGACCACCTACA
AGGCCAAGAAGCCCGTGCAGATGCCCGGCGCCTACAACGTCGACCGCAAGTTGGACATCACCTCCCACAA
CGAGGACTACACCGTGGTGGAACAGTACGAACGCTCCGAGGGCCGCCACTCCACCGGCGGCATGGACGAG
CTGTACAAGGGATCCGGAGAGGGCAGAGGAAGTCTGCTAACATGCGGTGACGTCGAGGAGAATCCTGGCC
CAGGGACCGAGTACAAGCCCACGGTGCGCCTCGCCACCCGCGACGACGTCCCCAGGGCCGTACGCACCCT
CGCCGCCGCGTTCGCCGACTACCCCGCCACGCGCCACACCGTCGATCCGGACCGCCACATCGAGCGGGTC
ACCGAGCTGCAAGAACTCTTCCTCACGCGCGTCGGGCTCGACATCGGCAAGGTGTGGGTCGCGGACGACG
GCGCCGCGGTGGCGGTCTGGACCACGCCGGAGAGCGTCGAAGCGGGGGCGGTGTTCGCCGAGATCGGCCC
GCGCATGGCCGAGTTGAGCGGTTCCCGGCTGGCCGCGCAGCAACAGATGGAAGGCCTCCTGGCGCCGCAC
CGGCCCAAGGAGCCCGCGTGGTTCCTGGCCACCGTCGGCGTCTCGCCCGACCACCAGGGCAAGGGTCTGG
GCAGCGCCGTCGTGCTCCCCGGAGTGGAGGCGGCCGAGCGCGCCGGGGTGCCCGCCTTCCTGGAGACCTC
CGCGCCCCGCAACCTCCCCTTCTACGAGCGGCTCGGCTTCACCGTCACCGCCGACGTCGAGGTGCCCGAA
GGACCGCGCACCTGGTGCATGACCCGCAAGCCCGGTGCCTGAGCGGCCCGCTTCGAGCAGACATGATAAG
ATACATTGATGAGTTTGGACAAACCACAACTAGAATGCAGTGAAAAAAATGCTTTATTTGTGAAATTTGT
GATGCTATTGCTTTATTTGTAACCATTATAAGCTGCAATAAACAAGTTAACAACAACAATTGCATTCATT
TTATGTTTCAGGTTCAGGGGGAGGTGTGGGAGGTTTTTTAAAGCAAGTAAAACCTCTACAAATGTGGTAA
AATCGATAAGGATCCGTCGACCGATGCCCTTGAGAGCCTTCAACCCAGTCAGCTCCTTCCGGTGGGCGCG
GGGCATGACTATCGTCGCCGCACTTATGACTGTCTTCTTTATCATGCAACTCGTAGGACAGGTGCCGGCA
GCGCTCTTCCGCTTCCTCGCTCACTGACTCGCTGCGCTCGGTCGTTCGGCTGCGGCGAGCGGTATCAGCT
CACTCAAAGGCGGTAATACGGTTATCCACAGAATCAGGGGATAACGCAGGAAAGAACATGTGAGCAAAAG
GCCAGCAAAAGGCCAGGAACCGTAAAAAGGCCGCGTTGCTGGCGTTTTTCCATAGGCTCCGCCCCCCTGA
CGAGCATCACAAAAATCGACGCTCAAGTCAGAGGTGGCGAAACCCGACAGGACTATAAAGATACCAGGCG
TTTCCCCCTGGAAGCTCCCTCGTGCGCTCTCCTGTTCCGACCCTGCCGCTTACCGGATACCTGTCCGCCT
TTCTCCCTTCGGGAAGCGTGGCGCTTTCTCATAGCTCACGCTGTAGGTATCTCAGTTCGGTGTAGGTCGT
TCGCTCCAAGCTGGGCTGTGTGCACGAACCCCCCGTTCAGCCCGACCGCTGCGCCTTATCCGGTAACTAT
CGTCTTGAGTCCAACCCGGTAAGACACGACTTATCGCCACTGGCAGCAGCCACTGGTAACAGGATTAGCA
GAGCGAGGTATGTAGGCGGTGCTACAGAGTTCTTGAAGTGGTGGCCTAACTACGGCTACACTAGAAGAAC
AGTATTTGGTATCTGCGCTCTGCTGAAGCCAGTTACCTTCGGAAAAAGAGTTGGTAGCTCTTGATCCGGC
AAACAAACCACCGCTGGTAGCGGTGGTTTTTTTGTTTGCAAGCAGCAGATTACGCGCAGAAAAAAAGGAT
CTCAAGAAGATCCTTTGATCTTTTCTACGGGGTCTGACGCTCAGTGGAACGAAAACTCACGTTAAGGGAT
TTTGGTCATGAGATTATCAAAAAGGATCTTCACCTAGATCCTTTTAAATTAAAAATGAAGTTTTAAATCA
ATCTAAAGTATATATGAGTAAACTTGGTCTGACAGCGGCCGCAAATGCTAAACCACTGCAGTGGTTACCA
GTGCTTGATCAGTGAGGCACCGATCTCAGCGATCTGCCTATTTCGTTCGTCCATAGTGGCCTGACTCCCC
GTCGTGTAGATCACTACGATTCGTGAGGGCTTACCATCAGGCCCCAGCGCAGCAATGATGCCGCGAGAGC
CGCGTTCACCGGCCCCCGATTTGTCAGCAATGAACCAGCCAGCAGGGAGGGCCGAGCGAAGAAGTGGTCC
TGCTACTTTGTCCGCCTCCATCCAGTCTATGAGCTGCTGTCGTGATGCTAGAGTAAGAAGTTCGCCAGTG
AGTAGTTTCCGAAGAGTTGTGGCCATTGCTACTGGCATCGTGGTATCACGCTCGTCGTTCGGTATGGCTT
CGTTCAACTCTGGTTCCCAGCGGTCAAGCCGGGTCACATGATCACCCATATTATGAAGAAATGCAGTCAG
CTCCTTAGGGCCTCCGATCGTTGTCAGAAGTAAGTTGGCCGCGGTGTTGTCGCTCATGGTAATGGCAGCA
CTACACAATTCTCTTACCGTCATGCCATCCGTAAGATGCTTTTCCGTGACCGGCGAGTACTCAACCAAGT
CGTTTTGTGAGTAGTGTATACGGCGACCAAGCTGCTCTTGCCCGGCGTCTATACGGGACAACACCGCGCC
ACATAGCAGTACTTTGAAAGTGCTCATCATCGGGAATCGTTCTTCGGGGCGGAAAGACTCAAGGATCTTG
CCGCTATTGAGATCCAGTTCGATATAGCCCACTCTTGCACCCAGTTGATCTTCAGCATCTTTTACTTTCA
CCAGCGTTTCGGGGTGTGCAAAAACAGGCAAGCAAAATGCCGCAAAGAAGGGAATGAGTGCGACACGAAA
ATGTTGGATGCTCATACTCGTCCTTTTTCAATATTATTGAAGCATTTATCAGAGTTACTAGTACGTCTCT
CAAGGATAAGTAAGTAATATTAAGGTACGGGAGGTATTGGACAGGCCGC
Features (pLannotate 1.2.2; 10 found; start..end, strand, type, name):
      1..49      +  polyA_signal   poly(A) signal: synthetic polyadenylation signal
     63..154     +  misc_feature   pause site: RNA polymerase II transcriptional pause signal from the human α2 globin gene
    227..919     +  CDS            mScarlet: mScarlet is a basic (constitutively fluorescent) red fluorescent protein published in 2016, derived from synthetic construct. It has moderate acid sensitivity.
    985..1582    +  CDS            PuroR (fragment): puromycin N-acetyltransferase; pac from Streptomyces; confers resistance to puromycin
   1607..1728    -  polyA_signal   SV40 poly(A) signal: SV40 polyadenylation signal
   1751..1819    -  CDS            large T antigen (fragment): large T antigen from SV40 (simian virus 40)
   1835..1967    +  CDS            TcR (fragment): tetracycline efflux protein; tet; confers resistance to tetracycline
   2147..2735    -  rep_origin     ori: high-copy-number ColE1/pMB1/pBR322/pUC origin of replication
   2935..3795    -  CDS            AmpR: β-lactamase confers resistance to ampicillin, carbenicillin, and related antibiotics
   3796..3837    -  promoter       AmpR promoter (fragment): bla
