[The description below was written by a language model from this plasmid's Addgene catalogue record and pLannotate feature annotations shown in this document.]
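Description:
pCRISPaint-mScarlet-PuroR [M1G] is a small (about 3.9 kb) gene-tagging donor plasmid built on the pCRISPaint backbone and described as a universal donor for the CRISPitope method. It is maintained in E. coli as a high-copy plasmid through a ColE1/pUC-type origin and selected with ampicillin via a β-lactamase gene with its bla promoter. The annotation also picks up short fragments of a tetracycline resistance gene and SV40 large T antigen. These are backbone remnants, not functional elements.

The payload is a roughly 1.36 kb mScarlet-T2A-PuroR cassette. It encodes the red fluorescent protein mScarlet, then a T2A self-cleaving peptide, which is named in the insert but not separately annotated and presumably lies in the gap between the two coding regions. Puromycin N-acetyltransferase and an SV40 polyadenylation signal follow. No eukaryotic promoter is annotated upstream of the cassette. A synthetic poly(A) signal and an RNA polymerase II pause site precede it, elements generally used to suppress read-through transcription from the backbone. This fits the donor design: expression is expected only once the cassette has been inserted in frame at a CRISPR-cut site in a target gene, so the endogenous promoter drives a fusion to mScarlet and the 2A-linked resistance protein is released separately.

The M1G change replaces the start methionine of PuroR with glycine. This should prevent independent translation initiation of the marker, so puromycin resistance more strictly reports correct in-frame integration, although the record does not spell out this rationale. Tagged cells can be enriched by puromycin selection or by red fluorescence. The associated study concerns adoptive T cell therapy and immune evasion in melanoma.
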