Addgene plasmid #171809: pCRISPaint-mScarlet-PuroR [M1G]
Purpose: Universal donor plasmid for CRISPitope method encoding mScarlet fluorescent protein and puromycin resistance cassette [p.M1G]
Depositing lab: Michael Hoelzel. Publication: Adoptive T Cell Therapy Targeting Different Gene Products Reveals Diverse and Context-Dependent Immune Evasion in Melanoma. Effern M, Glodde N, Braun M, Liebing J, Boll HN, Yong M, Bawden E, Hinze D, van den Boorn-Konijnenberg D, Daoud M, Aymans P, Landsberg J, Smyth MJ, Flatz L, Tuting T, Bald T, Gebhardt T, Holzel M. Immunity. 2020 Sep 15;53(3):564-580.e9. doi: 10.1016/j.immuni.2020.07.007. Epub 2020 Aug 3. PubMed 32750334.
Backbone
  Vector backbone: pCRISPaint
  Backbone manufacturer: Based on plasmids published by Schmid-Burgk et al. 2016 (DOI: 10.1038/ncomms12338)
  Backbone size w/o insert (bp): 2542
  Total vector size (bp): 3898
  Vector type: Gene tagging
  Selectable markers: Puromycin
Growth in bacteria
  Bacterial resistance: Ampicillin, 100 μg/mL
  Growth temperature: 37°C
  Growth strain: DH5alpha
  Copy number: High Copy
Gene/Insert
  Gene/Insert name: mScarlet-T2A-PuroR
  Species: Discosoma sp., Streptomyces alboniger
  Insert size (bp): 1356
  Mutation: PuroR: Changed Methionin 1 to Glycine.
  Cloning method: Restriction Enzyme; 5′ cloning site Unknown (unknown if destroyed); 3′ cloning site Unknown (unknown if destroyed)
  Sequencing primers: 5′ CGATAGTACTAACATACGCTCTCCA; 3′ CTCCCCCTGAACCTGAAAC
Terms and licenses: Academic/Nonprofit Terms; Industry Terms: Not Available to Industry
How to cite: pCRISPaint-mScarlet-PuroR [M1G] was a gift from Michael Hoelzel (Addgene plasmid # 171809 ; http://n2t.net/addgene:171809 ; RRID:Addgene_171809)
